Addgene plasmid #217783: CRISPRoff-mScarletI
Purpose: Expresses CRISPRoff-mScarletI (DNMT3A-DNMT3L-XTEN80-dCas9-HA-2xNLS-mScarletI-KRAB) downstream of the CAG promoter for gene epigenetic silencing
Depositing lab: Adriano Aguzzi. Depositing organization: University of Zurich. Publication: Arrayed CRISPR libraries for the genome-wide activation, deletion and silencing of human protein-coding genes. Yin JA, Frick L, Scheidmann MC, Liu T, Trevisan C, Dhingra A, Spinelli A, Wu Y, Yao L, Vena DL, Knapp B, Guo J, De Cecco E, Ging K, Armani A, Oakeley EJ, Nigsch F, Jenzer J, Haegele J, Pikusa M, Tager J, Rodriguez-Nieto S, Bouris V, Ribeiro R, Baroni F, Bedi MS, Berry S, Losa M, Hornemann S, Kampmann M, Pelkmans L, Hoepfner D, Heutink P, Aguzzi A. Nat Biomed Eng. 2024 Dec 4. doi: 10.1038/s41551-024-01278-4. PubMed 39633028.
Backbone
  Vector backbone: CRISPRoff-v2.1
  Backbone manufacturer: Luke Gilbert (Addgene plasmid # 167981)
  Backbone size w/o insert (bp): 4836
  Total vector size (bp): 11874
  Vector type: Mammalian Expression
Growth in bacteria
  Bacterial resistance: Ampicillin, 100 μg/mL
  Growth temperature: 37°C
  Growth strain: DH5alpha
  Copy number: High Copy
Gene/Insert
  Gene/Insert name: CRISPRoff-mScarletI (DNMT3A-DNMT3L-dCas9-mScarletI-KRAB)
  Species: H. sapiens (human)
  Insert size (bp): 7041
  Promoter: CAG
  Tag / fusion protein: HA (C terminal on insert); mScarletI (C terminal on insert); 2xNLS (C terminal on insert); DNMT3A-DNMT3L (N terminal on insert); KRAB (C terminal on insert)
  Cloning method: Gibson Cloning
  Sequencing primers: 5′ ggcaaagaattctgcagtcg; 3′ ccaccaccttctgataggc
Resource information
  A portion of this plasmid was derived from a plasmid made by: The plasmid was generated by replacing the BFP sequence with the mScarletI sequence originated from the addgene plasmid #85044.
Terms and licenses: Academic/Nonprofit Terms; Industry Terms: Not Available to Industry
How to cite: CRISPRoff-mScarletI was a gift from Adriano Aguzzi (Addgene plasmid # 217783 ; http://n2t.net/addgene:217783 ; RRID:Addgene_217783)
