[The description below was written by a language model from this plasmid's Addgene catalogue record and pLannotate feature annotations shown in this document.]
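Description:
CRISPRoff-mScarletI is a mammalian expression plasmid of about 11.9 kb, built on the CRISPRoff-v2.1 backbone, that encodes a single-polypeptide programmable epigenetic silencer. It is propagated in E. coli through a high-copy ColE1/pUC-type origin and selected with ampicillin via the AmpR (β-lactamase) cassette. The backbone also retains an SV40 origin with a fragment of the SV40 promoter, an SV40 poly(A) signal, and remnants of lac regulatory elements. No mammalian selection marker is annotated or recorded.

Expression is driven by the CAG promoter, seen in the feature table as the CMV enhancer, chicken β-actin promoter and chimeric β-actin/β-globin intron, and is terminated by a rabbit β-globin polyadenylation signal. The roughly 7 kb open reading frame is described as DNMT3A-DNMT3L-XTEN80-dCas9-HA-2xNLS-mScarletI-KRAB. The DNMT3A fragment and its activating cofactor DNMT3L form the N-terminal part and deposit de novo DNA methylation. A long XTEN linker connects them to catalytically dead Streptococcus pyogenes Cas9, which supplies guide RNA-directed targeting. The ZNF10 KRAB domain at the C-terminus recruits repressive chromatin machinery. The HA tag and nuclear localisation signals allow detection and nuclear import. The catalogue lists the insert species as human, whereas the automated annotation matched the methyltransferase fragments to mouse protein entries.

This version was made by Gibson cloning, replacing the BFP reporter of the parent construct with the fast-maturing red fluorescent protein mScarlet-I, so expressing cells can be tracked or sorted in the red channel. No guide RNA cassette is annotated, so the guide must be provided separately. The plasmid is intended for epigenetic gene silencing, and the associated work concerns arrayed CRISPR libraries for human protein-coding genes.
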