Features (pLannotate 1.2.2; 22 found; start..end, strand, type, name):
      4..383     +  enhancer       CMV enhancer: human cytomegalovirus immediate early enhancer
    385..659     +  promoter       chicken β-actin promoter: No description available
    660..1676    +  intron         chimeric intron: chimera between introns from chicken β-actin and rabbit β-globin
   1725..1761    +  misc_feature   MCS (fragment): multiple cloning site
   1778..2680    +  CDS            Dnmt3a (fragment): DNM3A_MOUSE - Experimental evidence at protein level: Swiss-Prot protein existence level 1. Required for genome-wide de novo methylation and is essential for the establishment of DNA methylation patterns during development (PubMed:9662389, PubMed:11399089, PubMed:10555141, PubMed:11919202, PubMed:16567415, PubMed:17713477). DNA methylation is coordinated with methylation of histones (PubMed:9662389, PubMed:11399089, PubMed:10555141, PubMed:11919202, PubMed:16567415, PubMed:17713477). It modifies DNA in a non-processive manner and also methylates non-CpG sites (PubMed:9662389, PubMed:11399089,
   2765..3406    +  CDS            Dnmt3l (fragment): DNM3L_MOUSE - Experimental evidence at protein level: Swiss-Prot protein existence level 1. Catalytically inactive regulatory factor of DNA methyltransferases that can either promote or inhibit DNA methylation depending on the context (PubMed:11719692, PubMed:15318244, PubMed:15671018, PubMed:24074865). Essential for the function of DNMT3A and DNMT3B: activates DNMT3A and DNMT3B by binding to their catalytic domain (PubMed:15671018). Acts by accelerating the binding of DNA and S-adenosyl-L-methionine (AdoMet) to the methyltransferases and dissociates from the complex after DNA binding to the m
   3647..7750    +  CDS            cas9: CAS9_STRP1 - Also known as csn1 From Streptococcus pyogenes serotype M1.
   7886..8581    +  CDS            mScarlet-I: mScarlet-I is a basic (constitutively fluorescent) red fluorescent protein published in 2016, derived from synthetic construct. It is reported to be a rapidly-maturing monomer with moderate acid sensitivity.
   8627..8812    +  CDS            KRAB: Krüppel-associated box (KRAB) transcriptional repression domain from the human zinc finger protein ZNF10 (Margolin et al., 1994)
   8827..8898    +  CDS            HBB (fragment): HBB_PONPY - Experimental evidence at transcript level: Swiss-Prot protein existence level 2. Involved in oxygen transport from the lung to the various peripheral tissues. From Pongo pygmaeus (Bornean orangutan).
   8969..9024    +  polyA_signal   β-globin poly(A) signal: rabbit β-globin polyadenylation signal (Gil and Proudfoot, 1987)
   9407..9429    -  protein_bind   lac operator (fragment): The lac repressor binds to the lac operator to inhibit transcription in E. coli. This inhibition can be relieved by adding lactose or isopropyl-β-D-thiogalactopyranoside (IPTG). lac repressor encoded by lacI
   9433..9463    -  promoter       lac promoter: promoter for the E. coli lac operon
   9478..9499    -  protein_bind   CAP binding site: CAP binding activates transcription in the presence of cAMP. E. coli catabolite activator protein
   9512..9551    -  CDS            lacI (fragment): lac repressor; lacI; The lac repressor binds to the lac operator to inhibit transcription in E. coli. This inhibition can be relieved by adding lactose or isopropyl-β-D-thiogalactopyranoside (IPTG).
   9558..9580    +  promoter       SV40 promoter (fragment): SV40 enhancer and early promoter
   9604..9739    +  rep_origin     SV40 ori: SV40 origin of replication
   9759..9893    +  polyA_signal   SV40 poly(A) signal: SV40 polyadenylation signal
   9895..9949    -  CDS            lacI (fragment): lac repressor; lacI; The lac repressor binds to the lac operator to inhibit transcription in E. coli. This inhibition can be relieved by adding lactose or isopropyl-β-D-thiogalactopyranoside (IPTG).
  10132..10720   -  rep_origin     ori: high-copy-number ColE1/pMB1/pBR322/pUC origin of replication
  10891..11751   -  CDS            AmpR: β-lactamase; bla; confers resistance to ampicillin, carbenicillin, and related antibiotics
  11752..11856   -  promoter       AmpR promoter: bla
>Addgene plasmid #217783 | CRISPRoff-mScarletI | addgene full sequence | sequence record 468886 | Addgene NGS Result
GTCGACATTGATTATTGACTAGTTATTAATAGTAATCAATTACGGGGTCATTAGTTCATAGCCCATATAT
GGAGTTCCGCGTTACATAACTTACGGTAAATGGCCCGCCTGGCTGACCGCCCAACGACCCCCGCCCATTG
ACGTCAATAATGACGTATGTTCCCATAGTAACGCCAATAGGGACTTTCCATTGACGTCAATGGGTGGAGT
ATTTACGGTAAACTGCCCACTTGGCAGTACATCAAGTGTATCATATGCCAAGTACGCCCCCTATTGACGT
CAATGACGGTAAATGGCCCGCCTGGCATTATGCCCAGTACATGACCTTATGGGACTTTCCTACTTGGCAG
TACATCTACGTATTAGTCATCGCTATTACCATGGTCGAGGTGAGCCCCACGTTCTGCTTCACTCTCCCCA
TCTCCCCCCCCTCCCCACCCCCAATTTTGTATTTATTTATTTTTTAATTATTTTGTGCAGCGATGGGGGC
GGGGGGGGGGGGGCGCGCGCCAGGCGGGGCGGGGCGGGGCGAGGGGCGGGGCGGGGCGAGGCGGAGAGGT
GCGGCGGCAGCCAATCAGAGCGGCGCGCTCCGAAAGTTTCCTTTTATGGCGAGGCGGCGGCGGCGGCGGC
CCTATAAAAAGCGAAGCGCGCGGCGGGCGGGAGTCGCTGCGCGCTGCCTTCGCCCCGTGCCCCGCTCCGC
CGCCGCCTCGCGCCGCCCGCCCCGGCTCTGACTGACCGCGTTACTCCCACAGGTGAGCGGGCGGGACGGC
CCTTCTCCTCCGGGCTGTAATTAGCGCTTGGTTTAATGACGGCTTGTTTCTTTTCTGTGGCTGCGTGAAA
GCCTTGAGGGGCTCCGGGAGGGCCCTTTGTGCGGGGGGAGCGGCTCGGGGGGTGCGTGCGTGTGTGTGTG
CGTGGGGAGCGCCGCGTGCGGCTCCGCGCTGCCCGGCGGCTGTGAGCGCTGCGGGCGCGGCGCGGGGCTT
TGTGCGCTCCGCAGTGTGCGCGAGGGGAGCGCGGCCGGGGGCGGTGCCCCGCGGTGCGGGGGGGGCTGCG
AGGGGAACAAAGGCTGCGTGCGGGGTGTGTGCGTGGGGGGGTGAGCAGGGGGTGTGGGCGCGTCGGTCGG
GCTGCAACCCCCCCTGCACCCCCCTCCCCGAGTTGCTGAGCACGGCCCGGCTTCGGGTGCGGGGCTCCGT
ACGGGGCGTGGCGCGGGGCTCGCCGTGCCGGGCGGGGGGTGGCGGCAGGTGGGGGTGCCGGGCGGGGCGG
GGCCGCCTCGGGCCGGGGAGGGCTCGGGGGAGGGGCGCGGCGGCCCCCGGAGCGCCGGCGGCTGTCGAGG
CGCGGCGAGCCGCAGCCATTGCCTTTTATGGTAATCGTGCGAGAGGGCGCAGGGACTTCCTTTGTCCCAA
ATCTGTGCGGAGCCGAAATCTGGGAGGCGCCGCCGCACCCCCTCTAGCGGGCGCGGGGCGAAGCGGTGCG
GCGCCGGCAGGAAGGAAATGGGCGGGGAGGGCCTTCGTGCGTCGCCGCGCCGCCGTCCCCTTCTCCCTCT
CCAGCCTCGGGGCTGTCCGCGGGGGGACGGCTGCCTTCGGGGGGGACGGGGCAGGGCGGGGTTCGGCTTC
TGGCGTGTGACCGGCGGCTCTAGAGCCTCTGCTAACCATGTTCATGCCTTCTTCTTTTTCCTACAGCTCC
TGGGCAACGTGCTGGTTATTGTGCTGTCTCATCATTTTGGCAAAGAATTCTGCAGTCGACGGTACCGCGG
GCCCGGGATCCACCGGTCGCCACCATGAACCATGACCAGGAATTTGACCCCCCAAAGGTTTACCCACCTG
TGCCAGCTGAGAAGAGGAAGCCCATCCGCGTGCTGTCTCTCTTTGATGGGATTGCTACAGGGCTCCTGGT
GCTGAAGGACCTGGGCATCCAAGTGGACCGCTACATTGCCTCCGAGGTGTGTGAGGACTCCATCACGGTG
GGCATGGTGCGGCACCAGGGAAAGATCATGTACGTCGGGGACGTCCGCAGCGTCACACAGAAGCATATCC
AGGAGTGGGGCCCATTCGACCTGGTGATTGGAGGCAGTCCCTGCAATGACCTCTCCATTGTCAACCCTGC
CCGCAAGGGACTTTATGAGGGTACTGGCCGCCTCTTCTTTGAGTTCTACCGCCTCCTGCATGATGCGCGG
CCCAAGGAGGGAGATGATCGCCCCTTCTTCTGGCTCTTTGAGAATGTGGTGGCCATGGGCGTTAGTGACA
AGAGGGACATCTCGCGATTTCTTGAGTCTAACCCCGTGATGATTGACGCCAAAGAAGTGTCTGCTGCACA
CAGGGCCCGTTACTTCTGGGGTAACCTTCCTGGCATGAACAGGCCTTTGGCATCCACTGTGAATGATAAG
CTGGAGCTGCAAGAGTGTCTGGAGCACGGCAGAATAGCCAAGTTCAGCAAAGTGAGGACCATTACCACCA
GGTCAAACTCTATAAAGCAGGGCAAAGACCAGCATTTCCCCGTCTTCATGAACGAGAAGGAGGACATCCT
GTGGTGCACTGAAATGGAAAGGGTGTTTGGCTTCCCCGTCCACTACACAGACGTCTCCAACATGAGCCGC
TTGGCGAGGCAGAGACTGCTGGGCCGATCGTGGAGCGTGCCGGTCATCCGCCACCTCTTCGCTCCGCTGA
AGGAATATTTTGCTTGTGTGTCTAGCGGCAATAGTAACGCTAACAGCCGCGGGCCGAGCTTCAGCAGCGG
CCTGGTGCCGTTAAGCTTGCGCGGCAGCCATATGGGCCCTATGGAGATATACAAGACAGTGTCTGCATGG
AAGAGACAGCCAGTGCGGGTACTGAGCCTCTTCAGAAACATCGACAAGGTACTAAAGAGTTTGGGCTTCT
TGGAAAGCGGTTCTGGTTCTGGGGGAGGAACGCTGAAGTACGTGGAAGATGTCACAAATGTCGTGAGGAG
AGACGTGGAGAAATGGGGCCCCTTTGACCTGGTGTACGGCTCGACGCAGCCCCTAGGCAGCTCTTGTGAT
CGCTGTCCCGGCTGGTACATGTTCCAGTTCCACCGGATCCTGCAGTATGCGCTGCCTCGCCAGGAGAGTC
AGCGGCCCTTCTTCTGGATATTCATGGACAATCTGCTGCTGACTGAGGATGACCAAGAGACAACTACCCG
CTTCCTTCAGACAGAGGCTGTGACCCTCCAGGATGTCCGTGGCAGAGACTACCAGAATGCTATGCGGGTG
TGGAGCAACATTCCAGGGCTGAAGAGCAAGCATGCGCCCCTGACCCCAAAGGAAGAAGAGTATCTGCAAG
CCCAAGTCAGAAGCAGGAGCAAGCTGGACGCCCCGAAAGTTGACCTCCTGGTGAAGAACTGCCTTCTCCC
GCTGAGAGAGTACTTCAAGTATTTTTCTCAAAACTCACTTCCTCTTGGAGGGCCGAGCTCTGGCGCACCC
CCACCAAGTGGAGGGTCTCCTGCCGGGTCCCCAACATCTACTGAAGAAGGCACCAGCGAATCCGCAACGC
CCGAGTCAGGCCCTGGTACCTCCACAGAACCATCTGAAGGTAGTGCGCCTGGTTCCCCAGCTGGAAGCCC
TACTTCCACCGAAGAAGGCACGTCAACCGAACCAAGTGAAGGATCTGCCCCTGGGACCAGCACTGAACCA
TCTGAGATGGACAAGAAGTATTCTATCGGACTGGCCATCGGGACTAATAGCGTCGGGTGGGCCGTGATCA
CTGACGAGTACAAGGTGCCCTCTAAGAAGTTCAAGGTGCTCGGGAACACCGACCGGCATTCCATCAAGAA
AAATCTGATCGGAGCTCTCCTCTTTGATTCAGGGGAGACCGCTGAAGCAACCCGCCTCAAGCGGACTGCT
AGACGGCGGTACACCAGGAGGAAGAACCGGATTTGTTACCTTCAAGAGATATTCTCCAACGAAATGGCAA
AGGTCGACGACAGCTTCTTCCATAGGCTGGAAGAATCATTCCTCGTGGAAGAGGATAAGAAGCATGAACG
GCATCCCATCTTCGGTAATATCGTCGACGAGGTGGCCTATCACGAGAAATACCCAACCATCTACCATCTT
CGCAAAAAGCTGGTGGACTCAACCGACAAGGCAGACCTCCGGCTTATCTACCTGGCCCTGGCCCACATGA
TCAAGTTCAGAGGCCACTTCCTGATCGAGGGCGACCTCAATCCTGACAATAGCGATGTGGATAAACTGTT
CATCCAGCTGGTGCAGACTTACAACCAGCTCTTTGAAGAGAACCCCATCAATGCAAGCGGAGTCGATGCC
AAGGCCATTCTGTCAGCCCGGCTGTCAAAGAGCCGCAGACTTGAGAATCTTATCGCTCAGCTGCCGGGTG
AAAAGAAAAATGGACTGTTCGGGAACCTGATTGCTCTTTCACTTGGGCTGACTCCCAATTTCAAGTCTAA
TTTCGACCTGGCAGAGGATGCCAAGCTGCAACTGTCCAAGGACACCTATGATGACGATCTCGACAACCTC
CTGGCCCAGATCGGTGACCAATACGCCGACCTTTTCCTTGCTGCTAAGAATCTTTCTGACGCCATCCTGC
TGTCTGACATTCTCCGCGTGAACACTGAAATCACCAAGGCCCCTCTTTCAGCTTCAATGATTAAGCGGTA
TGATGAGCACCACCAGGACCTGACCCTGCTTAAGGCACTCGTCCGGCAGCAGCTTCCGGAGAAGTACAAG
GAAATCTTCTTTGACCAGTCAAAGAATGGATACGCCGGCTACATCGACGGAGGTGCCTCCCAAGAGGAAT
TTTATAAGTTTATCAAACCTATCCTTGAGAAGATGGACGGCACCGAAGAGCTCCTCGTGAAACTGAATCG
GGAGGATCTGCTGCGGAAGCAGCGCACTTTCGACAATGGGAGCATTCCCCACCAGATCCATCTTGGGGAG
CTTCACGCCATCCTTCGGCGCCAAGAGGACTTCTACCCCTTTCTTAAGGACAACAGGGAGAAGATTGAGA
AAATTCTCACTTTCCGCATCCCCTACTACGTGGGACCCCTCGCCAGAGGAAATAGCCGGTTTGCTTGGAT
GACCAGAAAGTCAGAAGAAACTATCACTCCCTGGAACTTCGAAGAGGTGGTGGACAAGGGAGCCAGCGCT
CAGTCATTCATCGAACGGATGACTAACTTCGATAAGAACCTCCCCAATGAGAAGGTCCTGCCGAAACATT
CCCTGCTCTACGAGTACTTTACCGTGTACAACGAGCTGACCAAGGTGAAATATGTCACCGAAGGGATGAG
GAAGCCCGCATTCCTGTCAGGCGAACAAAAGAAGGCAATTGTGGACCTTCTGTTCAAGACCAATAGAAAG
GTGACCGTGAAGCAGCTGAAGGAGGACTATTTCAAGAAAATTGAATGCTTCGACTCTGTGGAGATTAGCG
GGGTCGAAGATCGGTTCAACGCAAGCCTGGGTACCTACCATGATCTGCTTAAGATCATCAAGGACAAGGA
TTTTCTGGACAATGAGGAGAACGAGGACATCCTTGAGGACATTGTCCTGACTCTCACTCTGTTCGAGGAC
CGGGAAATGATCGAGGAGAGGCTTAAGACCTACGCCCATCTGTTCGACGATAAAGTGATGAAGCAACTTA
AACGGAGAAGATATACCGGATGGGGACGCCTTAGCCGCAAACTCATCAACGGAATCCGGGACAAACAGAG
CGGAAAGACCATTCTTGATTTCCTTAAGAGCGACGGATTCGCTAATCGCAACTTCATGCAACTTATCCAT
GATGATTCCCTGACCTTTAAGGAGGACATCCAGAAGGCCCAAGTGTCTGGACAAGGTGACTCACTGCACG
AGCATATCGCAAATCTGGCTGGTTCACCCGCTATTAAGAAGGGTATTCTCCAGACCGTGAAAGTCGTGGA
CGAGCTGGTCAAGGTGATGGGTCGCCATAAACCAGAGAACATTGTCATCGAGATGGCCAGGGAAAACCAG
ACTACCCAGAAGGGACAGAAGAACAGCAGGGAGCGGATGAAAAGAATTGAGGAAGGGATTAAGGAGCTCG
GGTCACAGATCCTTAAAGAGCACCCGGTGGAAAACACCCAGCTTCAGAATGAGAAGCTCTATCTGTACTA
CCTTCAAAATGGACGCGATATGTATGTGGACCAAGAGCTTGATATCAACAGGCTCTCAGACTACGACGTG
GACGCCATCGTCCCTCAGAGCTTCCTCAAAGACGACTCAATTGACAATAAGGTGCTGACTCGCTCAGACA
AGAACCGGGGAAAGTCAGATAACGTGCCCTCAGAGGAAGTCGTGAAAAAGATGAAGAACTATTGGCGCCA
GCTTCTGAACGCAAAGCTGATCACTCAGCGGAAGTTCGACAATCTCACTAAGGCTGAGAGGGGCGGACTG
AGCGAACTGGACAAAGCAGGATTCATTAAACGGCAACTTGTGGAGACTCGGCAGATTACTAAACATGTCG
CCCAAATCCTTGACTCACGCATGAATACCAAGTACGACGAAAACGACAAACTTATCCGCGAGGTGAAGGT
GATTACCCTGAAGTCCAAGCTGGTCAGCGATTTCAGAAAGGACTTTCAATTCTACAAAGTGCGGGAGATC
AATAACTATCATCATGCTCATGACGCATATCTGAATGCCGTGGTGGGAACCGCCCTGATCAAGAAGTACC
CAAAGCTGGAAAGCGAGTTCGTGTACGGAGACTACAAGGTCTACGACGTGCGCAAGATGATTGCCAAATC
TGAGCAGGAGATCGGAAAGGCCACCGCAAAGTACTTCTTCTACAGCAACATCATGAATTTCTTCAAGACC
GAAATCACCCTTGCAAACGGTGAGATCCGGAAGAGGCCGCTCATCGAGACTAATGGGGAGACTGGCGAAA
TCGTGTGGGACAAGGGCAGAGATTTCGCTACCGTGCGCAAAGTGCTTTCTATGCCTCAAGTGAACATCGT
GAAGAAAACCGAGGTGCAAACCGGAGGCTTTTCTAAGGAATCAATCCTCCCCAAGCGCAACTCCGACAAG
CTCATTGCAAGGAAGAAGGATTGGGACCCTAAGAAGTACGGCGGATTCGATTCACCAACTGTGGCTTATT
CTGTCCTGGTCGTGGCTAAGGTGGAAAAAGGAAAGTCTAAGAAGCTCAAGAGCGTGAAGGAACTGCTGGG
TATCACCATTATGGAGCGCAGCTCCTTCGAGAAGAACCCAATTGACTTTCTCGAAGCCAAAGGTTACAAG
GAAGTCAAGAAGGACCTTATCATCAAGCTCCCAAAGTATAGCCTGTTCGAACTGGAGAATGGGCGGAAGC
GGATGCTCGCCTCCGCTGGCGAACTTCAGAAGGGTAATGAGCTGGCTCTCCCCTCCAAGTACGTGAATTT
CCTCTACCTTGCAAGCCATTACGAGAAGCTGAAGGGGAGCCCCGAGGACAACGAGCAAAAGCAACTGTTT
GTGGAGCAGCATAAGCATTATCTGGACGAGATCATTGAGCAGATTTCCGAGTTTTCTAAACGCGTCATTC
TCGCTGATGCCAACCTCGATAAAGTCCTTAGCGCATACAATAAGCACAGAGACAAACCAATTCGGGAGCA
GGCTGAGAATATCATCCACCTGTTCACCCTCACCAATCTTGGTGCCCCTGCCGCATTCAAGTACTTCGAC
ACCACCATCGACCGGAAACGCTATACCTCCACCAAAGAAGTGCTGGACGCCACCCTCATCCACCAGAGCA
TCACCGGACTTTACGAAACTCGGATTGACCTCTCACAGCTCGGAGGGGATGCCTATCCCTATGACGTGCC
CGATTATGCCAGCCTGGGCAGCGGCTCCCCCAAGAAAAAACGCAAGGTGGAAGATCCTAAGAAAAAGCGG
AAAGTGGACGGCATTGGTAGTGGGAGCAACGGCAGCAGCGGATCCATGGTGAGCAAGGGCGAGGCAGTGA
TCAAGGAGTTCATGCGGTTCAAGGTGCACATGGAGGGCTCCATGAACGGCCACGAGTTCGAGATCGAGGG
CGAGGGCGAGGGCCGCCCCTACGAGGGCACCCAGACCGCCAAGCTGAAGGTGACCAAGGGTGGCCCCCTG
CCCTTCTCCTGGGACATCCTGTCCCCTCAGTTCATGTACGGCTCCAGGGCCTTCATCAAGCACCCCGCCG
ACATCCCCGACTACTATAAGCAGTCCTTCCCCGAGGGCTTCAAGTGGGAGCGCGTGATGAACTTCGAGGA
CGGCGGCGCCGTGACCGTGACCCAGGACACCTCCCTGGAGGACGGCACCCTGATCTACAAGGTGAAGCTC
CGCGGCACCAACTTCCCTCCTGACGGCCCCGTAATGCAGAAGAAGACAATGGGCTGGGAAGCGTCCACCG
AGCGGTTGTACCCCGAGGACGGCGTGCTGAAGGGCGACATTAAGATGGCCCTGCGCCTGAAGGACGGCGG
CCGCTACCTGGCGGACTTCAAGACCACCTACAAGGCCAAGAAGCCCGTGCAGATGCCCGGCGCCTACAAC
GTCGACCGCAAGTTGGACATCACCTCCCACAACGAGGACTACACCGTGGTGGAACAGTACGAACGCTCCG
AGGGCCGCCACTCCACCGGCGGCATGGACGAGCTGTACAAGGGCGGTGGCGGAGGGATGGATGCTAAGTC
ACTAACTGCCTGGTCCCGGACACTGGTGACCTTCAAGGATGTATTTGTGGACTTCACCAGGGAGGAGTGG
AAGCTGCTGGACACTGCTCAGCAGATCGTGTACAGAAATGTGATGCTGGAGAACTATAAGAACCTGGTTT
CCTTGGGTTATCAGCTTACTAAGCCAGATGTGATCCTCCGGTTGGAGAAGGGAGAAGAGCCCTAGTAAGC
GGCCGCACTCCTCAGGTGCAGGCTGCCTATCAGAAGGTGGTGGCTGGTGTGGCCAATGCCCTGGCTCACA
AATACCACTGAGATCTTTTTCCCTCTGCCAAAAATTATGGGGACATCATGAAGCCCCTTGAGCATCTGAC
TTCTGGCTAATAAAGGAAATTTATTTTCATTGCAATAGTGTGTTGGAATTTTTTGTGTCTCTCACTCGGA
AGGACATATGGGAGGGCAAATCATTTAAAACATCAGAATGAGTATTTGGTTTAGAGTTTGGCAACATATG
CCCATATGCTGGCTGCCATGAACAAAGGTTGGCTATAAAGAGGTCATCAGTATATGAAACAGCCCCCTGC
TGTCCATTCCTTATTCCATAGAAAAGCCTTGACTTGAGGTTAGATTTTTTTTATATTTTGTTTTGTGTTA
TTTTTTTCTTTAACATCCCTAAAATTTTCCTTACATGTTTTACTAGCCAGATTTTTCCTCCTCTCCTGAC
TACTCCCAGTCATAGCTGTCCCTCTTCTCTTATGGAGATCCCTCGACCTGCAGCCCAAGCTTGGCGTAAT
CATGGTCATAGCTGTTTCCTGTGTGAAATTGTTATCCGCTCACAATTCCACACAACATACGAGCCGGAAG
CATAAAGTGTAAAGCCTGGGGTGCCTAATGAGTGAGCTAACTCACATTAATTGCGTTGCGCTCACTGCCC
GCTTTCCAGTCGGGAAACCTGTCGTGCCAGCGGATCCGCATCTCAATTAGTCAGCAACCATAGTCCCGCC
CCTAACTCCGCCCATCCCGCCCCTAACTCCGCCCAGTTCCGCCCATTCTCCGCCCCATGGCTGACTAATT
TTTTTTATTTATGCAGAGGCCGAGGCCGCCTCGGCCTCTGAGCTATTCCAGAAGTAGTGAGGAGGCTTTT
TTGGAGGCCTAGGCTTTTGCAAAAAGCTAACTTGTTTATTGCAGCTTATAATGGTTACAAATAAAGCAAT
AGCATCACAAATTTCACAAATAAAGCATTTTTTTCACTGCATTCTAGTTGTGGTTTGTCCAAACTCATCA
ATGTATCTTATCATGTCTGGATCCGCTGCATTAATGAATCGGCCAACGCGCGGGGAGAGGCGGTTTGCGT
ATTGGGCGCTCTTCCGCTTCCTCGCTCACTGACTCGCTGCGCTCGGTCGTTCGGCTGCGGCGAGCGGTAT
CAGCTCACTCAAAGGCGGTAATACGGTTATCCACAGAATCAGGGGATAACGCAGGAAAGAACATGTGAGC
AAAAGGCCAGCAAAAGGCCAGGAACCGTAAAAAGGCCGCGTTGCTGGCGTTTTTCCATAGGCTCCGCCCC
CCTGACGAGCATCACAAAAATCGACGCTCAAGTCAGAGGTGGCGAAACCCGACAGGACTATAAAGATACC
AGGCGTTTCCCCCTGGAAGCTCCCTCGTGCGCTCTCCTGTTCCGACCCTGCCGCTTACCGGATACCTGTC
CGCCTTTCTCCCTTCGGGAAGCGTGGCGCTTTCTCATAGCTCACGCTGTAGGTATCTCAGTTCGGTGTAG
GTCGTTCGCTCCAAGCTGGGCTGTGTGCACGAACCCCCCGTTCAGCCCGACCGCTGCGCCTTATCCGGTA
ACTATCGTCTTGAGTCCAACCCGGTAAGACACGACTTATCGCCACTGGCAGCAGCCACTGGTAACAGGAT
TAGCAGAGCGAGGTATGTAGGCGGTGCTACAGAGTTCTTGAAGTGGTGGCCTAACTACGGCTACACTAGA
AGAACAGTATTTGGTATCTGCGCTCTGCTGAAGCCAGTTACCTTCGGAAAAAGAGTTGGTAGCTCTTGAT
CCGGCAAACAAACCACCGCTGGTAGCGGTGGTTTTTTTGTTTGCAAGCAGCAGATTACGCGCAGAAAAAA
AGGATCTCAAGAAGATCCTTTGATCTTTTCTACGGGGTCTGACGCTCAGTGGAACGAAAACTCACGTTAA
GGGATTTTGGTCATGAGATTATCAAAAAGGATCTTCACCTAGATCCTTTTAAATTAAAAATGAAGTTTTA
AATCAATCTAAAGTATATATGAGTAAACTTGGTCTGACAGTTACCAATGCTTAATCAGTGAGGCACCTAT
CTCAGCGATCTGTCTATTTCGTTCATCCATAGTTGCCTGACTCCCCGTCGTGTAGATAACTACGATACGG
GAGGGCTTACCATCTGGCCCCAGTGCTGCAATGATACCGCGAGACCCACGCTCACCGGCTCCAGATTTAT
CAGCAATAAACCAGCCAGCCGGAAGGGCCGAGCGCAGAAGTGGTCCTGCAACTTTATCCGCCTCCATCCA
GTCTATTAATTGTTGCCGGGAAGCTAGAGTAAGTAGTTCGCCAGTTAATAGTTTGCGCAACGTTGTTGCC
ATTGCTACAGGCATCGTGGTGTCACGCTCGTCGTTTGGTATGGCTTCATTCAGCTCCGGTTCCCAACGAT
CAAGGCGAGTTACATGATCCCCCATGTTGTGCAAAAAAGCGGTTAGCTCCTTCGGTCCTCCGATCGTTGT
CAGAAGTAAGTTGGCCGCAGTGTTATCACTCATGGTTATGGCAGCACTGCATAATTCTCTTACTGTCATG
CCATCCGTAAGATGCTTTTCTGTGACTGGTGAGTACTCAACCAAGTCATTCTGAGAATAGTGTATGCGGC
GACCGAGTTGCTCTTGCCCGGCGTCAATACGGGATAATACCGCGCCACATAGCAGAACTTTAAAAGTGCT
CATCATTGGAAAACGTTCTTCGGGGCGAAAACTCTCAAGGATCTTACCGCTGTTGAGATCCAGTTCGATG
TAACCCACTCGTGCACCCAACTGATCTTCAGCATCTTTTACTTTCACCAGCGTTTCTGGGTGAGCAAAAA
CAGGAAGGCAAAATGCCGCAAAAAAGGGAATAAGGGCGACACGGAAATGTTGAATACTCATACTCTTCCT
TTTTCAATATTATTGAAGCATTTATCAGGGTTATTGTCTCATGAGCGGATACATATTTGAATGTATTTAG
AAAAATAAACAAATAGGGGTTCCGCGCACATTTCCCCGAAAAGTGCCACCTGG
